>Addgene plasmid #236173 | EW371 (PB) (ZNF35/ZNF35tar-6bp spacers)x4-H2B-BFP insul CMV-TO-ZNF35(5-8)-ZNF35(5-8)-deimlink-NZF | addgene full sequence | sequence record 471240 | Addgene NGS Result
AAGATCCTTTGATCTTTTCTACGGGGTCTGACGCTCAGTGGAACGAAAACTCACGTTAAGGGATTTTGGT
CATGAGATTATCAAAAAGGATCTTCACCTAGATCCTTTTAAATTAAAAATGAAGTTTTAAATCAATCTAA
AGTATATATGAGTAAACTTGGTCTGACAGTTACCAATGCTTAATCAGTGAGGCACCTATCTCAGCGATCT
GTCTATTTCGTTCATCCATAGTTGCCTGACTCCCCGTCGTGTAGATAACTACGATACGGGAGGGCTTACC
ATCTGGCCCCAGTGCTGCAATGATACCGCGAGACCCACGCTCACCGGCTCCAGATTTATCAGCAATAAAC
CAGCCAGCCGGAAGGGCCGAGCGCAGAAGTGGTCCTGCAACTTTATCCGCCTCCATCCAGTCTATTAATT
GTTGCCGGGAAGCTAGAGTAAGTAGTTCGCCAGTTAATAGTTTGCGCAACGTTGTTGCCATTGCTACAGG
CATCGTGGTGTCACGCTCGTCGTTTGGTATGGCTTCATTCAGCTCCGGTTCCCAACGATCAAGGCGAGTT
ACATGATCCCCCATGTTGTGCAAAAAAGCGGTTAGCTCCTTCGGTCCTCCGATCGTTGTCAGAAGTAAGT
TGGCCGCAGTGTTATCACTCATGGTTATGGCAGCACTGCATAATTCTCTTACTGTCATGCCATCCGTAAG
ATGCTTTTCTGTGACTGGTGAGTACTCAACCAAGTCATTCTGAGAATAGTGTATGCGGCGACCGAGTTGC
TCTTGCCCGGCGTCAATACGGGATAATACCGCGCCACATAGCAGAACTTTAAAAGTGCTCATCATTGGAA
AACGTTCTTCGGGGCGAAAACTCTCAAGGATCTTACCGCTGTTGAGATCCAGTTCGATGTAACCCACTCG
TGCACCCAACTGATCTTCAGCATCTTTTACTTTCACCAGCGTTTCTGGGTGAGCAAAAACAGGAAGGCAA
AATGCCGCAAAAAAGGGAATAAGGGCGACACGGAAATGTTGAATACTCATACTCTTCCTTTTTCAATATT
ATTGAAGCATTTATCAGGGTTATTGTCTCATGAGCGGATACATATTTGAATGTATTTAGAAAAATAAACA
AATAGGGGTTCCGCGCACATTTCCCCGAAAAGTGCCACCTAAATTGTAAGCGTTAATATTTTGTTAAAAT
TCGCGTTAAATTTTTGTTAAATCAGCTCATTTTTTAACCAATAGGCCGAAATCGGCAAAATCCCTTATAA
ATCAAAAGAATAGACCGAGATAGGGT
[37 nt withheld, positions 1287-1323]
AAAGAACGTGGACTCCAACGTCAAAGG
[49 nt withheld, positions 1351-1399]
T
[91 nt withheld, positions 1401-1491]
G
[124 nt withheld, positions 1493-1616]
CCCATTCGCCATTCAGGCTGCGCAACTGTTGGGAAGGGCGATCGGTGCGGGCCTCTTCGCTATTACGCCA
GCTGGCGAAAGGGGGATGTGCTGCAAGGCGATTAAGTTGGGTAACGCCAGGGTTTTCCCAGTCACGACGT
TGTAAAACGACGGCCAGTGAGCGCGCCTCGTTCATTCACGTTTTTGAACCCGTGGAGGACGGGCAGACTC
GCGGTGCAAATGTGTTTTACAGCGTGATGGAGCAGATGAAGATGCTCGACACGCTGCAGAACACGCAGCT
AGATTAACCCTAGAAAGATAATCATATTGTGACGTACGTTAAAGATAATCATGTGTAAAATTGACGCATG
TGTTTTATCGGTCTGTATATCGAGGTTTATTTATTAATTTGAATAGATATTAAGTTTTATTATATTTACA
CTTACATACTAATAATAAATTCAACAAACAATTTATTTATGTTTATTTATTTATTAAAAAAAACAAAAAC
TCAAAATTTCTTCTATAAAGTAACAAAACTTTTATGAGGGACAGCCCCCCCCCAAAGCCCCCAGGGATGT
AATTACGTCCCTCCCCCGCTAGGGGGCAGCAGCGAGCCGCCCGGGGCTCCGCTCCGGTCCGGCGCTCCCC
CCGCATCCCAGAGCCGGCAGCGTGCGGGGACAGCCCGGGCACGGGGAAGGTGGCACGGGATCGCTTTCCT
CTGAACGCTTCTCGCTGCTCTTTGAGCCTGCAGACACCTGGGGGGATACGGGGAAAAGGCCTCCACGGCC
ACAATTGACGATTGAGTAACACTGTATCTAGTCTACCTACAGGGCTCATATATAAAGAGATATATAAAGA
GCTCTTCATATATAAAGAGATATATAAAGAGGAGGTCATATATAAAGAGATATATAAAGAGCAGAACATA
TATAAAGAGATATATAAAGAGTATCAGTCTAGAGGGTATATAATGGATCCCATCGCGTCTCAGCCTCACT
TTGAGCTCCTCCACACGAATTCCCCGATACCGTCGATTCAAGGAGCTTGCTTGTTCTTTTTGCAGAAGCT
CAGAATAAACGCTCAACTTTGGCAGATCTACCAAGCTTGGTACCGAGCTCGGATCCAACTCGAGGCCACC
ATGCCAGAGCCAGCGAAGTCTGCTCCCGCCCCGAAAAAGGGCTCCAAGAAGGCGGTGACTAAGGCGCAGA
AGAAAGGCGGCAAGAAGCGCAAGCGCAGCCGCAAGGAGAGCTATTCCATCTATGTGTACAAGGTTCTGAA
GCAGGTCCACCCTGACACCGGCATTTCGTCCAAGGCCATGGGCATCATGAATTCGTTTGTGAACGACATT
TTCGAGCGCATCGCAGGTGAGGCTTCCCGCCTGGCGCATTACAACAAGCGCTCGACCATCACCTCCAGGG
AGATCCAGACGGCCGTGCGCCTGCTGCTGCCTGGGGAGTTGGCCAAGCACGCCGTGTCCGAGGGTACTAA
GGCCATCACCAAGTACACCAGCGCTAAGGATCCCCGGGTACCGGTCGTGTCTAAGGGCGAAGAGCTGATT
AAGGAGAACATGCACATGAAGCTGTACATGGAGGGCACCGTGGACAACCATCACTTCAAGTGCACATCCG
AGGGCGAAGGCAAGCCCTACGAGGGCACCCAGACCATGAGAATCAAGGTGGTCGAGGGCGGCCCTCTCCC
CTTCGCCTTCGACATCCTGGCTACTAGCTTCCTCTACGGCAGCAAGACCTTCATCAACCACACCCAGGGC
ATCCCCGACTTCTTCAAGCAGTCCTTCCCTGAGGGCTTCACATGGGAGAGAGTCACCACATACGAGGACG
GGGGCGTGCTGACCGCTACCCAGGACACCAGCCTCCAGGACGGCTGCCTCATCTACAACGTCAAGATCAG
AGGGGTGAACTTCACATCCAACGGCCCTGTGATGCAGAAGAAAACACTCGGCTGGGAGGCCTTCACCGAA
ACGCTGTACCCCGCTGACGGCGGCCTGGAAGGCAGAAACGACATGGCCCTGAAGCTCGTGGGCGGGAGCC
ATCTGATCGCAAACGCCAAGACCACATATAGATCCAAGAAACCCGCTAAGAACCTCAAGATGCCTGGCGT
CTACTATGTGGACTACAGACTGGAAAGAATCAAGGAGGCCAACAACGAAACCTACGTCGAGCAGCACGAG
GTGGCAGTGGCCAGATACTGCGACCTCCCTAGCAAACTGGGGCACAAGCTTAATTAGCTAGCGAATTCGA
ATTTAAATCGGCCTCGACTGTGCCTTCTAGTTGCCAGCCATCTGTTGTTTGCCCCTCCCCCGTGCCTTCC
TTGACCCTGGAAGGTGCCACTCCCACTGTCCTTTCCTAATAAAATGAGGAAATTGCATCGCATTGTCTGA
GTAGGTGTCATTCTATTCTGGGGGGTGGGGTGGGGCAGGACAGCAAGGGGGAGGATTGGGAAGACAATAG
CAGGCATGCTGGGGACGCGGCCGCAATTTAACGCGAATTAATTCTGTGGAATGTGTGTCAGTTAGGGTGT
GGAAAGTCCCCAGGCTCCCCAGCAGGCAGAAGTATGCAAAGCATGCATCTCAATTAGTCAGCAACCAGGT
GTGGAAAGTCCCCAGGCTCCCCAGCAGGCAGAAGTATGCAAAGCATGCATCTCAATTAGTCAGCAACCAT
AGTCCCGCCCCTAACTCCGCCCATCCCGCCCCTAACTCCGCCCAGTTCCGCCCATTCTCCGCCCCATGGC
TGACTAATTTTTTTTATTTATGCAGAGGCCGAGGCCGCCTCTGCCTCTGAGCTATTCCAGAAGTAGTGAG
GAGGCTTTTTTGGAGGCCTAGGCTTTTGCAAAAAGCTCCCGGGAGCTTGTATATCCATTTTCGGATCTGA
TCAGCACGTGATGAAAAAGCCTGAACTCACCGCGACGTCTGTCGAGAAGTTTCTGATCGAAAAGTTCGAC
AGCGTCTCCGACCTGATGCAGCTCTCGGAGGGCGAAGAATCTCGTGCTTTCAGCTTCGATGTAGGAGGGC
GTGGATATGTCCTGCGGGTAAATAGCTGCGCCGATGGTTTCTACAAAGATCGTTATGTTTATCGGCACTT
TGCATCGGCCGCGCTCCCGATTCCGGAAGTGCTTGACATTGGGGAATTCAGCGAGAGCCTGACCTATTGC
ATCTCCCGCCGTGCACAGGGTGTCACGTTGCAAGACCTGCCTGAAACCGAACTGCCCGCTGTTCTGCAGC
CGGTCGCGGAGGCCATGGATGCGATCGCTGCGGCCGATCTTAGCCAGACGAGCGGGTTCGGCCCATTCGG
ACCGCAAGGAATCGGTCAATACACTACATGGCGTGATTTCATATGCGCGATTGCTGATCCCCATGTGTAT
CACTGGCAAACTGTGATGGACGACACCGTCAGTGCGTCCGTCGCGCAGGCTCTCGATGAGCTGATGCTTT
GGGCCGAGGACTGCCCCGAAGTCCGGCACCTCGTGCACGCGGATTTCGGCTCCAACAATGTCCTGACGGA
CAATGGCCGCATAACAGCGGTCATTGACTGGAGCGAGGCGATGTTCGGGGATTCCCAATACGAGGTCGCC
AACATCTTCTTCTGGAGGCCGTGGTTGGCTTGTATGGAGCAGCAGACGCGCTACTTCGAGCGGAGGCATC
CGGAGCTTGCAGGATCGCCGCGGCTCCGGGCGTATATGCTCCGCATTGGTCTTGACCAACTCTATCAGAG
CTTGGTTGACGGCAATTTCGATGATGCAGCTTGGGCGCAGGGTCGATGCGACGCAATCGTCCGATCCGGA
GCCGGGACTGTCGGGCGTACACAAATCGCCCGCAGAAGCGCGGCCGTCTGGACCGATGGCTGTGTAGAAG
TACTCGCCGATAGTGGAAACCGACGCCCCAGCACTCGTCCGAGGGCAAAGGAATAGGTCGACAATCAACC
TCTGGATTACAAAATTTGTGAAAGATTGACTGGTATTCTTAACTATGTTGCTCCTTTTACGCTATGTGGA
TACGCTGCTTTAATGCCTTTGTATCATGCGTTAACTAAACTTGTTTATTGCAGCTTATAATGGTTACAAA
TAAAGCAATAGCATCACAAATTTCACAAATAAAGCATTTTTTTCACTGCATTCTAGTTGTGGTTTGTCCA
AACTCATCAATGTATCTTATCATGTCTGGAATTGACTCAAATGATGTCAATTAGTCTATCAGAAGCTCAT
CTGGTCTCCCTTCCGGGGGACAAGACATCCCTGTTTAATATTTAAACAGCAGTGTTCCCAAACTGGGTTC
TTATATCCCTTGCTCTGGTCAACCAGGTTGCAGGGTTTCCTGTCCTCACAGGAACGAAGTCCCTAAAGAA
ACAGTGGCAGCCAGGTTTAGCCCCGGAATTGACTGGATTCCTTTTTTAGGGCCCATTGGTATGGCTTTTT
CCCCGTATCCCCCCAGGTGTCTGCAGGCTCAAAGAGCAGCGAGAAGCGTTCAGAGGAAAGCGATCCCGTG
CCACCTTCCCCGTGCCCGGGCTGTCCCCGCACGCTGCCGGCTCGGGGATGCGGGGGGAGCGCCGGACCGG
AGCGGAGCCCCGGGCGGCTCGCTGCTGCCCCCTAGCGGGGGAGGGACGTAATTACATCCCTGGGGGCTTT
GGGGGGGGGCTGTCCCTGATGTTGACATTGATTATTGACTAGTTATTAATAGTAATCAATTACGGGGTCA
TTAGTTCATAGCCCATATATGGAGTTCCGCGTTACATAACTTACGGTAAATGGCCCGCCTGGCTGACCGC
CCAACGACCCCCGCCCATTGACGTCAATAATGACGTATGTTCCCATAGTAACGCCAATAGGGACTTTCCA
TTGACGTCAATGGGTGGAGTATTTACGGTAAACTGCCCACTTGGCAGTACATCAAGTGTATCATATGCCA
AGTACGCCCCCTATTGACGTCAATGACGGTAAATGGCCCGCCTGGCATTATGCCCAGTACATGACCTTAT
GGGACTTTCCTACTTGGCAGTACATCTACGTATTAGTCATCGCTATTACCATGGTGATGCGGTTTTGGCA
GTACATCAATGGGCGTGGATAGCGGTTTGACTCACGGGGATTTCCAAGTCTCCACCCCATTGACGTCAAT
GGGAGTTTGTTTTGGCACCAAAATCAACGGGACTTTCCAAAATGTCGTAACAACTCCGCCCCATTGACGC
AAATGGGCGGTAGGCGTGTACGGTGGGAGGTCTATATAAGCAGAGCTCTCCCTATCAGTGATAGAGATCT
CCCTATCAGTGATAGAGATCGTCGACGAGCTCGTTTAGTGAACCGTCAGATCGCCTGGAGACGCCATCCA
CGCTGTTTTGACCTCCATAGAAGACACCGGGACCGATCCAGCCTCCGGACTCTAGCGTTTAAACTTAAGC
TTCGCCACCATGTACGAGTGTAATGAGTGCGGTAAGACCTTCACACGATCTTCTAACCTTATTGTGCATC
AACGAATCCATACAGGCGAGAAGCCCTTTGCCTGCAATGACTGTGGGAAGGCTTTTACTCAGAGTGCCAA
CTTGATCGTGCATCAGAGAAGCCATACGGGTGAGAAGCCCTATGAATGCAAGGAATGCGGAAAGGCCTTC
TCCTGCTTCAGCCACCTCATTGTACACCAGCGCATACACACGGCTGAGAAGCCATACGATTGCTCTGAAT
GTGGAAAGGCCTTTAGTCAGCTGTCTTGCTTGATTGTGCATCAGAGAATTCACACGGGCGAACGCCCCTA
CGAGTGTAATGAGTGCGGTAAGACCTTCACACGATCTTCTAACCTTATTGTGCATCAACGAATCCATACA
GGCGAGAAGCCCTTTGCCTGCAATGACTGTGGGAAGGCTTTTACTCAGAGTGCCAACTTGATCGTGCATC
AGAGAAGCCATACGGGTGAGAAGCCCTATGAATGCAAGGAATGCGGAAAGGCCTTCTCCTGCTTCAGCCA
CCTCATTGTACACCAGCGCATACACACGGCTGAGAAGCCATACGATTGCTCTGAATGTGGAAAGGCCTTT
AGTCAGCTGTCTTGCTTGATTGTGCATCAGAGAATTCACGCTGCTGCATGGGAGCTAGGAATGTCTGGCG
GATCTGAGGGCCAGAGCGACGAGAGAGCCCTGCTGGACCAGCTGCACACCCTGCTGAGCAACACCGACGC
CACCGGCCTGGAGGAGATCGACAGAGCCCTGGGCATCCCCGAGCTGGTGAACCAGGGCCAGGCCCTGGAG
CCCAAGCAGGACGGAGGCTGGGGATCTATGGCCGAGGAATTCGTGACCCTGAAGGACGTGGGCATGGACT
TCACCCTGGGCGACTGGGAGCAGCTGGGCCTGGAGCAGGGCGACACCTTCTGGGACACCGCCCTGGACAA
CTGCCAGGACCTGTTCCTGCTGGACCCCCCCGGCGGAGGAGACGGCCTTGGTTTGGGACACGAGAAGTTC
CCCAGCGACCTGGACCTGGACATGTTCAACGGCAGCCTGGAGTGCGACATGGAGAGCATCATCAGAAGCG
AGCTGATGGACGCCGACGGCCTGGACTTCAACTTCGACAGCTAGGCCGCTCGAGGAGGGCCCGAACAAAA
ACTCATCTCAGAAGAGGATCTGAATAGCGCCGTCGACCATCATCATAATCATCATTGAGTTTAAACCCGC
TGATCAGCCTCGACTGTGCCTTCTAGTTGCCAGCCATCTGTTGTTTGCCCCTCCCCCGTGCCTTCCTTGA
CCCTGGAAGGTGCCACTCCCACTGTCCTTTCCTAATAAAATGAGGAAATTGCATCGCATTGTCTGAGTAG
GTGTCATTCTATTCTGGGGGGTGGGGTGGGGCAGGACAGCAAGGGGGAGGATTGGGAAGACAATAGCAGG
CATGCTGGGGAATCTATAACAAGAAAATATATATATAATAAGTTATCACGTAAGTAGAACATGAAATAAC
AATATAATTATCGTATGAGTTAAATCTTAAAAGTCACGTAAAAGATAATCATGCGTCATTTTGACTCACG
CGGTCGTTATAGTTCAAAATCAGTGACACTTACCGCATTGACAAGCACGCCTCACGGGAGCTCCAAGCGG
CGACTGAGATGTCCTAAATGCACAGCGACGGATTCGCGCTATTTAGAAAGAGAGAGCAATATTTCAAGAA
TGCATGCGTCAATTTTACGCAGACTATCTTTCTAGGGTTAATCTAGCTGCATCAGGATCATATCGTCGGG
TCTTTTTTCCGGCTCAGTCATCGCCCAAGCTGGCGCTATCTGGGCATCGGGGAGGAAGAAGCCCGTGCCT
TTTCCCGCGAGGTTGAAGCGGCATGGAAAGAGTTTGCCGAGGATGACTGCTGCTGCATTGACGTTGAGCG
AAAACGCACGTTTACCATGATGATTCGGGAAGGTGTGGCCATGCACGCCTTTAACGGTGAACTGTTCGTT
CAGGCCACCTGGGATACCAGTTCGTCGCGGCTTTTCCGGACACAGTTCCGGATGGTCAGCCCGAAGCGCA
TCAGCAACCCGAACAATACCGGCGACAGCCGGAACTGCCGTGCCGGTGTGCAGATTAATGACAGCGGTGC
GGCGCTGGGATATTACGTCAGCGAGGACGGGTATCCTGGCTGGATGCCGCAGAAATGGACATGGATACCC
CGTGAGTTACCCGGCGGGCGCGCTTGGCGTAATCATGGTCATAGCTGTTTCCTGTGTGAAATTGTTATCC
GCTCACAATTCCACACAACATACGAGCCGGAAGCATAAAGTGTAAAGCCTGGGGTGCCTAATGAGTGAGC
TAACTCACATTAATTGCGTTGCGCTCACTGCCCGCTTTCCAGTCGGGAAACCTGTCGTGCCAGCTGCATT
AATGAATCGGCCAACGCGCGGGGAGAGGCGGTTTGCGTATTGGGCGCTCTTCCGCTTCCTCGCTCACTGA
CTCGCTGCGCTCGGTCGTTCGGCTGCGGCGAGCGGTATCAGCTCACTCAAAGGCGGTAATACGGTTATCC
ACAGAATCAGGGGATAACGCAGGAAAGAACATGTGAGCAAAAGGCCAGCAAAAGGCCAGGAACCGTAAAA
AGGCCGCGTTGCTGGCGTTTTTCCATAGGCTCCGCCCCCCTGACGAGCATCACAAAAATCGACGCTCAAG
TCAGAGGTGGCGAAACCCGACAGGACTATAAAGATACCAGGCGTTTCCCCCTGGAAGCTCCCTCGTGCGC
TCTCCTGTTCCGACCCTGCCGCTTACCGGATACCTGTCCGCCTTTCTCCCTTCGGGAAGCGTGGCGCTTT
CTCATAGCTCACGCTGTAGGTATCTCAGTTCGGTGTAGGTCGTTCGCTCCAAGCTGGGCTGTGTGCACGA
ACCCCCCGTTCAGCCCGACCGCTGCGCCTTATCCGGTAACTATCGTCTTGAGTCCAACCCGGTAAGACAC
GACTTATCGCCACTGGCAGCAGCCACTGGTAACAGGATTAGCAGAGCGAGGTATGTAGGCGGTGCTACAG
AGTTCTTGAAGTGGTGGCCTAACTACGGCTACACTAGAAGAACAGTATTTGGTATCTGCGCTCTGCTGAA
GCCAGTTACCTTCGGAAAAAGAGTTGGTAGCTCTTGATCCGGCAAACAAACCACCGCTGGTAGCGGTGGT
TTTTTTGTTTGCAAGCAGCAGATTACGCGCAGAAAAAAAGGATCTCAAG
Features (pLannotate 1.2.2; 32 found; start..end, strand, type, name):
    170..1030    -  CDS            AmpR: β-lactamase; bla; confers resistance to ampicillin, carbenicillin, and related antibiotics
   1031..1135    -  promoter       AmpR promoter: bla
   1188..1616    -  rep_origin     f1 ori (sequence partly withheld): f1 bacteriophage origin of replication; arrow indicates direction of (+) strand synthesis
   1621..1776    -  CDS            lacZα (fragment): LacZα fragment of β-galactosidase; lacZ fragment
   1778..1897    +  CDS            B (fragment): PORTL_LAMBD - Experimental evidence at protein level: Swiss-Prot protein existence level 1. Forms the portal vertex of the capsid (PubMed:6228056, PubMed:6232391). This portal plays critical roles in head assembly, genome packaging, neck/tail attachment, and genome ejection (Probable). The portal protein multimerizes as a single ring-shaped homododecamer arranged around a central channel (PubMed:6232391). Binds to the terminase subunits to form the packaging machine (PubMed:7799432). From Escherichia phage lambda (Bacteriophage lambda).
   2556..2573    +  promoter       minP (fragment): minimal TATA-box promoter with low basal activity
   2646..2688    +  5'UTR          Xenopus globin 5'-UTR: translational enhancer from the 5'-UTR of the major beta-globin gene of Xenopus laevis
   2737..3114    +  CDS            H2B: human histone H2B; HIST1H2BJ
   3113..3129    -  misc_feature   MCS (fragment): pUC18/19 multiple cloning site
   3133..3840    +  CDS            mTagBFP2: mTagBFP2 is a basic (constitutively fluorescent) blue fluorescent protein published in 2011, derived from Entacmaea quadricolor. It is reported to be a very rapidly-maturing monomer with very low acid sensitivity.
   3874..4081    +  polyA_signal   bGH poly(A) signal: bovine growth hormone polyadenylation signal
   4119..4448    +  promoter       SV40 promoter: SV40 enhancer and early promoter
   4497..5522    +  CDS            HygR: aminoglycoside phosphotransferase from E. coli; aph(4)-Ia; confers resistance to hygromycin
   5529..5635    +  misc_feature   WPRE (fragment): woodchuck hepatitis virus posttranscriptional regulatory element
   5644..5765    +  polyA_signal   SV40 poly(A) signal: SV40 polyadenylation signal
   5783..5875    +  ncRNA          G-CSF SLDE: Accession: RF00183 - G-CSF factor stem-loop destabilising element (SLDE)
   6260..6639    +  enhancer       CMV enhancer: human cytomegalovirus immediate early enhancer
   6640..6843    +  promoter       CMV promoter: human cytomegalovirus (CMV) immediate early promoter
   6845..6864    +  promoter       PLtetO-1 promoter (fragment): modified phage lambda PL promoter with tet operator sites (Lutz and Bujard, 1997)
   6866..6885    +  promoter       PLtetO-1 promoter (fragment): modified phage lambda PL promoter with tet operator sites (Lutz and Bujard, 1997)
   6893..6926    +  promoter       TRE3GV promoter (fragment): 3rd-generation Tet-responsive promoter that can be activated by binding of Tet-On® 3G, optimized for retroviral and lentiviral vectors
   7019..7102    +  CDS            mnm-2 (fragment): MNM2_CAEEL - Experimental evidence at protein level: Swiss-Prot protein existence level 1. Required in the M3 pharyngeal motor neuron to guide the growth cone of the sister M2 motor neuron during axon development. From Caenorhabditis elegans.
   7691..7858    +  CDS            Ncoa3 (fragment): NCOA3_MOUSE - Also known as Aib1, Pcip, Rac3, Tram1. Experimental evidence at protein level: Swiss-Prot protein existence level 1. Nuclear receptor coactivator that directly binds nuclear receptors and stimulates the transcriptional activities in a hormone- dependent fashion. Plays a central role in creating a multisubunit coactivator complex, probably via remodeling of chromatin. Involved in the coactivation of different nuclear receptors, such as for steroids (GR and ER), retinoids (RARs and RXRs), thyroid hormone (TRs), vitamin D3 (VDR) and prostanoids (PPARs). Displays histone acetyltransf
   7874..8017    +  CDS            ZNF473 (fragment): ZN473_HUMAN - Also known as KIAA1141, ZFP100. Experimental evidence at protein level: Swiss-Prot protein existence level 1. Involved in histone 3'-end pre-mRNA processing by associating with U7 snRNP and interacting with SLBP/pre-mRNA complex. Increases histone 3'-end pre-mRNA processing but has no effect on U7 snRNP levels, when overexpressed. Required for cell cycle progression from G1 to S phases. From Homo sapiens (Human).
   8033..8167    +  CDS            FOXO6 (fragment): FOXO6_HUMAN - Experimental evidence at protein level: Swiss-Prot protein existence level 1. Transcriptional activator. From Homo sapiens (Human).
   8280..8487    +  polyA_signal   bGH poly(A) signal: bovine growth hormone polyadenylation signal
   8803..9270    +  CDS            B (fragment): PORTL_LAMBD - Experimental evidence at protein level: Swiss-Prot protein existence level 1. Forms the portal vertex of the capsid (PubMed:6228056, PubMed:6232391). This portal plays critical roles in head assembly, genome packaging, neck/tail attachment, and genome ejection (Probable). The portal protein multimerizes as a single ring-shaped homododecamer arranged around a central channel (PubMed:6232391). Binds to the terminase subunits to form the packaging machine (PubMed:7799432). From Escherichia phage lambda (Bacteriophage lambda).
   9308..9324    -  protein_bind   lac operator: The lac repressor binds to the lac operator to inhibit transcription in E. coli. This inhibition can be relieved by adding lactose or isopropyl-β-D-thiogalactopyranoside (IPTG). lac repressor encoded by lacI
   9332..9362    -  promoter       lac promoter: promoter for the E. coli lac operon
   9377..9398    -  protein_bind   CAP binding site: CAP binding activates transcription in the presence of cAMP. E. coli catabolite activator protein
   9411..9503    -  CDS            lacI (fragment): lac repressor; lacI; The lac repressor binds to the lac operator to inhibit transcription in E. coli. This inhibition can be relieved by adding lactose or isopropyl-β-D-thiogalactopyranoside (IPTG).
   9686..10274   -  rep_origin     ori: high-copy-number ColE1/pMB1/pBR322/pUC origin of replication
