[The description below was written by a language model from this plasmid's Addgene catalogue record and pLannotate feature annotations shown in this document.]
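Description:
EW371 is a 10,275-nt piggyBac transposon plasmid for mammalian expression. It is meant to be stably integrated into the host-cell genome and carries both halves of a synthetic transcription circuit on one molecule. In bacteria it is maintained through a high-copy ColE1/pUC-type origin with ampicillin resistance, and an f1 origin and lacZα/lac promoter remnants of the cloning backbone are also present. Integrated mammalian cells are selected with hygromycin, expressed from an SV40 enhancer/early promoter with a partial WPRE and an SV40 polyadenylation signal. The automated annotation did not label the piggyBac terminal repeats or the insulator named in the plasmid title, so their positions cannot be given from the feature table.

The reporter unit consists of four ZNF35/ZNF35 target sites separated by 6-bp spacers, per the name, placed upstream of a minimal TATA-box promoter and a Xenopus β-globin 5′-UTR. This drives human histone H2B fused at its C terminus to mTagBFP2, giving a nuclear blue signal, and ends in a bGH poly(A) signal. The second unit uses the CMV enhancer/promoter followed by tet operator sequences (the "CMV-TO" arrangement, which would allow repression in cells expressing Tet repressor). It expresses a synthetic transcription factor in which two copies of ZNF35 zinc fingers 5–8 are joined through a deimmunized linker to the "NZF" domain. The feature hits to NCOA3, ZNF473 and FOXO6 fragments in that region suggest NZF is a composite activation domain built from these three proteins. A weak annotation hit to a C. elegans protein probably just reflects zinc-finger similarity.

Binding of the factor to its cognate sites should switch on H2B-BFP, giving a self-contained readout of activator function. The associated work concerns machine-guided deimmunization of therapeutic proteins while preserving their function.
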