Addgene plasmid #236173: EW371 (PB) (ZNF35/ZNF35tar-6bp spacers)x4-H2B-BFP insul CMV-TO-ZNF35(5-8)-ZNF35(5-8)-deimlink-NZF
Purpose: PiggyBac-integrated plasmid containing hygromycin resistance gene, ZNF35/ZNF35-driven BFP, and ZNF35/ZNF35-NZF transcription factor
Depositing lab: Xiaojing Gao. Depositing organization: Stanford University. Publication: Machine-guided dual-objective protein engineering for deimmunization and therapeutic functions. Wolfsberg E, Paul JS, Tycko J, Chen B, Bassik MC, Bintu L, Alizadeh AA, Gao XJ. Cell Syst. 2025 Jul 16;16(7):101299. doi: 10.1016/j.cels.2025.101299. Epub 2025 Jun 3. PubMed 40466641.
Backbone
  Vector backbone: piggyBac
  Vector type: Mammalian Expression
  Selectable markers: Hygromycin
Growth in bacteria
  Bacterial resistance: Ampicillin, 100 μg/mL
  Growth temperature: 37°C
  Growth strain: DH5alpha
  Copy number: High Copy
Gene/Insert 1
  Gene/Insert name: ZNF35(5-8)-ZNF35(5-8)-deImmunLink-NZF
  Species: Synthetic
  Promoter: CMV
  Cloning method: Gibson Cloning
  Sequencing primers: 5′ n/a
Gene/Insert 2
  Gene/Insert name: H2B
  Species: H. sapiens (human)
  Entrez Gene: H2BC11 (a.k.a. H2B/r, H2BFR, H2BJ, HIST1H2BJ)
  Promoter: four ZNF35/ZNF35 sites
  Tag / fusion protein: mTagBFP2 (C terminal on insert)
  Cloning method: Gibson Cloning
  Sequencing primers: 5′ n/a
Terms and licenses: Academic/Nonprofit Terms; Industry Terms: Not Available to Industry
Depositor comments: See https://benchling.com/s/seq-HkJNqhaprAFaZ3ZWATXB?m=slm-ef2q6nJerAiAxpHzD940for annotated sequence. Please visit https://doi.org/10.1101/2025.02.24.639918 for bioRxiv preprint.
How to cite: EW371 (PB) (ZNF35/ZNF35tar-6bp spacers)x4-H2B-BFP insul CMV-TO-ZNF35(5-8)-ZNF35(5-8)-deimlink-NZF was a gift from Xiaojing Gao (Addgene plasmid # 236173 ; http://n2t.net/addgene:236173 ; RRID:Addgene_236173)
